Addgene plasmid #90534: ASF1B A3.2 gRNA
Purpose: 3rd generation lentiviral gRNA plasmid targeting human ASF1B
Depositing lab: Iain Cheeseman. Depositing organization: Whitehead Institute for Biomedical Research. Publication: Large-Scale Analysis of CRISPR/Cas9 Cell-Cycle Knockouts Reveals the Diversity of p53-Dependent Responses to Cell-Cycle Defects. McKinley KL, Cheeseman IM. Dev Cell. 2017 Feb 27;40(4):405-420.e2. doi: 10.1016/j.devcel.2017.01.012. Epub 2017 Feb 16. PubMed 28216383.
Backbone
  Vector backbone: pLenti-sgRNA
  Backbone manufacturer: Eric Lander & David Sabatini labs (Addgene plasmid #71409)
  Backbone size w/o insert (bp): 9151
  Vector type: Lentiviral, CRISPR
  Selectable markers: Puromycin
Growth in bacteria
  Bacterial resistance: Ampicillin, 100 μg/mL
  Growth temperature: 37°C
  Growth strain: NEB Stable
  Copy number: Unknown
Gene/Insert
  Gene/Insert name: ASF1B (Guide Designation A3.2) (alt name: pKMKO series)
  gRNA/shRNA sequence: CACCgAGCTGATCTCGAACCGGAAG
  Species: H. sapiens (human)
  Promoter: U6
  Cloning method: Restriction Enzyme; 5′ cloning site BsmBI (destroyed during cloning); 3′ cloning site BsmBI (destroyed during cloning)
  Sequencing primers: 5′ hU6-F (5'-GAGGGCCTATTTCCCATGATT-3'); 3′ EF1a-R (5'-CACGGCGACTACTGCACTTA-3')
Terms and licenses: Academic/Nonprofit Terms; Industry Terms: Not Available to Industry
Depositor comments: Please note that gRNA target sequence listed is not strictly the 20nt spacer sequence, but also contains the 5' BsmBI overhang. For more information about knockout human cell lines generated using this plasmid, please see http://cellcycleknockouts.wi.mit.edu/ .
How to cite: ASF1B A3.2 gRNA was a gift from Iain Cheeseman (Addgene plasmid # 90534 ; http://n2t.net/addgene:90534 ; RRID:Addgene_90534)
