[The description below was written by a language model from this plasmid's Addgene catalogue record and pLannotate feature annotations shown in this document.]
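Description:
ASF1B A3.2 gRNA is a third-generation lentiviral CRISPR guide plasmid built on the pLenti-sgRNA backbone and designed to express a single guide RNA against human ASF1B. It is propagated in E. coli through a high-copy ColE1/pUC-type origin with ampicillin resistance (AmpR, β-lactamase). An f1 origin and remnants of lac and lacZα cloning-vector sequence are also annotated. The guide oligonucleotide was inserted between two BsmBI sites, both destroyed during cloning, directly downstream of the human U6 RNA polymerase III promoter and upstream of the Streptococcus pyogenes guide scaffold (annotated as a tracrRNA fragment). The plasmid carries no Cas9, so the nuclease must be supplied separately in the target cells. The depositor notes that the recorded guide sequence includes the 5′ BsmBI overhang rather than only the 20-nt spacer.

The viral portion has the usual third-generation layout. An RSV promoter drives a truncated HIV-1 5′ LTR, making genomic RNA production Tat-independent. This is followed by the Ψ packaging signal with a gag fragment, the RRE for Rev-dependent nuclear export, and a cPPT/CTS. A self-inactivating ΔU3 3′ LTR is followed by an SV40 poly(A) signal and SV40 origin. Within the provirus, an EF-1α core promoter drives puromycin N-acetyltransferase for selecting transduced mammalian cells, and a WPRE enhances transcript expression.

The sequenced record is 7,302 nt, shorter than the 9,151 bp listed for the empty backbone, and the record does not explain the difference. The plasmid belongs to a series of guides used to generate knockout human cell lines in a large-scale analysis of cell-cycle gene knockouts and their p53-dependent responses.
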