Features (pLannotate 1.2.2; 28 found; start..end, strand, type, name):
      1..26      +  rep_origin     RSF ori (fragment): Plasmids containing the RSF 1030 origin of replication can be propagated in E. coli cells that contain additional plasmids with compatible origins.
     28..120     +  CDS            lacI (fragment): lac repressor; lacI; The lac repressor binds to the lac operator to inhibit transcription in E. coli. This inhibition can be relieved by adding lactose or isopropyl-β-D-thiogalactopyranoside (IPTG).
    133..154     +  protein_bind   CAP binding site: CAP binding activates transcription in the presence of cAMP. E. coli catabolite activator protein
    169..199     +  promoter       lac promoter: promoter for the E. coli lac operon
    207..223     +  protein_bind   lac operator: The lac repressor binds to the lac operator to inhibit transcription in E. coli. This inhibition can be relieved by adding lactose or isopropyl-β-D-thiogalactopyranoside (IPTG). lac repressor encoded by lacI
    268..286     +  promoter       T3 promoter: promoter for bacteriophage T3 RNA polymerase
    314..540     +  promoter       RSV promoter: Rous sarcoma virus enhancer/promoter
    541..721     +  LTR            5' LTR (truncated): truncated 5' long terminal repeat (LTR) from HIV-1
    768..893     +  misc_feature   HIV-1 Ψ: packaging signal of human immunodeficiency virus type 1
    877..1240    +  CDS            HIV-1 gag (fragment): gag protein from human immunodeficiency virus 1; gag
   1386..1619    +  misc_feature   RRE: The Rev response element (RRE) of HIV-1 allows for Rev-dependent mRNA export from the nucleus to the cytoplasm.
   1996..2022    +  CDS            Rev (fragment): human immunodeficiency virus 1 (HIV-1) Rev protein; rev; enhances nuclear export of unspliced and incompletely spliced viral mRNAs
   2026..2266    +  promoter       U6 promoter: RNA polymerase III promoter for human U6 snRNA
   2314..2381    +  misc_RNA       tracrRNA (fragment): trans-activating CRISPR RNA for the Streptococcus pyogenes CRISPR/Cas9 system
   2430..2547    +  misc_feature   cPPT/CTS: central polypurine tract and central termination sequence of HIV-1
   2616..2827    +  promoter       EF-1α core promoter: core promoter for human elongation factor EF-1α
   2853..3452    +  CDS            PuroR (fragment): puromycin N-acetyltransferase; pac from Streptomyces; confers resistance to puromycin
   3468..4056    +  misc_feature   WPRE: woodchuck hepatitis virus posttranscriptional regulatory element
   4107..4126    +  misc_feature   cPPT/CTS (fragment): central polypurine tract and central termination sequence of HIV-1
   4128..4361    +  LTR            3' LTR (ΔU3): self-inactivating 3' long terminal repeat (LTR) from HIV-1
   4439..4560    +  polyA_signal   SV40 poly(A) signal: SV40 polyadenylation signal
   4600..4735    +  rep_origin     SV40 ori: SV40 origin of replication
   4756..4774    -  promoter       T7 promoter: promoter for bacteriophage T7 RNA polymerase
   4782..4937    +  CDS            lacZα (fragment): LacZα fragment of β-galactosidase; lacZ fragment
   4942..5370    +  rep_origin     f1 ori (sequence partly withheld): f1 bacteriophage origin of replication; arrow indicates direction of (+) strand synthesis
   5423..5527    +  promoter       AmpR promoter: bla
   5528..6388    +  CDS            AmpR: β-lactamase; bla; confers resistance to ampicillin, carbenicillin, and related antibiotics
   6559..7147    +  rep_origin     ori: high-copy-number ColE1/pMB1/pBR322/pUC origin of replication
>Addgene plasmid #90534 | ASF1B A3.2 gRNA | addgene full sequence | sequence record 183503 | Addgene NGS Result
CGAGTCAGTGAGCGAGGAAGCGGAAGAGCGCCCAATACGCAAACCGCCTCTCCCCGCGCGTTGGCCGATT
CATTAATGCAGCTGGCACGACAGGTTTCCCGACTGGAAAGCGGGCAGTGAGCGCAACGCAATTAATGTGA
GTTAGCTCACTCATTAGGCACCCCAGGCTTTACACTTTATGCTTCCGGCTCGTATGTTGTGTGGAATTGT
GAGCGGATAACAATTTCACACAGGAAACAGCTATGACCATGATTACGCCAAGCGCGCAATTAACCCTCAC
TAAAGGGAACAAAAGCTGGAGCTGCAAGCTTAATGTAGTCTTATGCAATACTCTTGTAGTCTTGCAACAT
GGTAACGATGAGTTAGCAACATGCCTTACAAGGAGAGAAAAAGCACCGTGCATGCCGATTGGTGGAAGTA
AGGTGGTACGATCGTGCCTTATTAGGAAGGCAACAGACGGGTCTGACATGGATTGGACGAACCACTGAAT
TGCCGCATTGCAGAGATATTGTATTTAAGTGCCTAGCTCGATACATAAACGGGTCTCTCTGGTTAGACCA
GATCTGAGCCTGGGAGCTCTCTGGCTAACTAGGGAACCCACTGCTTAAGCCTCAATAAAGCTTGCCTTGA
GTGCTTCAAGTAGTGTGTGCCCGTCTGTTGTGTGACTCTGGTAACTAGAGATCCCTCAGACCCTTTTAGT
CAGTGTGGAAAATCTCTAGCAGTGGCGCCCGAACAGGGACTTGAAAGCGAAAGGGAAACCAGAGGAGCTC
TCTCGACGCAGGACTCGGCTTGCTGAAGCGCGCACGGCAAGAGGCGAGGGGCGGCGACTGGTGAGTACGC
CAAAAATTTTGACTAGCGGAGGCTAGAAGGAGAGAGATGGGTGCGAGAGCGTCAGTATTAAGCGGGGGAG
AATTAGATCGCGATGGGAAAAAATTCGGTTAAGGCCAGGGGGAAAGAAAAAATATAAATTAAAACATATA
GTATGGGCAAGCAGGGAGCTAGAACGATTCGCAGTTAATCCTGGCCTGTTAGAAACATCAGAAGGCTGTA
GACAAATACTGGGACAGCTACAACCATCCCTTCAGACAGGATCAGAAGAACTTAGATCATTATATAATAC
AGTAGCAACCCTCTATTGTGTGCATCAAAGGATAGAGATAAAAGACACCAAGGAAGCTTTAGACAAGATA
GAGGAAGAGCAAAACAAAAGTAAGACCACCGCACAGCAAGCGGCCGCTGATCTTCAGACCTGGAGGAGGA
GATATGAGGGACAATTGGAGAAGTGAATTATATAAATATAAAGTAGTAAAAATTGAACCATTAGGAGTAG
CACCCACCAAGGCAAAGAGAAGAGTGGTGCAGAGAGAAAAAAGAGCAGTGGGAATAGGAGCTTTGTTCCT
TGGGTTCTTGGGAGCAGCAGGAAGCACTATGGGCGCAGCGTCAATGACGCTGACGGTACAGGCCAGACAA
TTATTGTCTGGTATAGTGCAGCAGCAGAACAATTTGCTGAGGGCTATTGAGGCGCAACAGCATCTGTTGC
AACTCACAGTCTGGGGCATCAAGCAGCTCCAGGCAAGAATCCTGGCTGTGGAAAGATACCTAAAGGATCA
ACAGCTCCTGGGGATTTGGGGTTGCTCTGGAAAACTCATTTGCACCACTGCTGTGCCTTGGAATGCTAGT
TGGAGTAATAAATCTCTGGAACAGATTTGGAATCACACGACCTGGATGGAGTGGGACAGAGAAATTAACA
ATTACACAAGCTTAATACACTCCTTAATTGAAGAATCGCAAAACCAGCAAGAAAAGAATGAACAAGAATT
ATTGGAATTAGATAAATGGGCAAGTTTGTGGAATTGGTTTAACATAACAAATTGGCTGTGGTATATAAAA
TTATTCATAATGATAGTAGGAGGCTTGGTAGGTTTAAGAATAGTTTTTGCTGTACTTTCTATAGTGAATA
GAGTTAGGCAGGGATATTCACCATTATCGTTTCAGACCCACCTCCCAACCCCGAGGGGACCCAGAGAGGG
CCTATTTCCCATGATTCCTTCATATTTGCATATACGATACAAGGCTGTTAGAGAGATAATTAGAATTAAT
TTGACTGTAAACACAAAGATATTAGTACAAAATACGTGACGTAGAAAGTAATAATTTCTTGGGTAGTTTG
CAGTTTTAAAATTATGTTTTAAAATGGACTATCATATGCTTACCGTAACTTGAAAGTATTTCGATTTCTT
GGCTTTATATATCTTGTGGAAAGGACGAAACACCGAGCTGATCTCGAACCGGAAGGTTTAAGAGCTATGC
TGGAAACAGCATAGCAAGTTTAAATAAGGCTAGTCCGTTATCAACTTGAAAAAGTGGCACCGAGTCGGTG
CTTTTTTTGAATTCTAGATCTTGAGACAAATGGCAGTATTCATCCACAATTTTAAAAGAAAAGGGGGGAT
TGGGGGGTACAGTGCAGGGGAAAGAATAGTAGACATAATAGCAACAGACATACAAACTAAAGAATTACAA
AAACAAATTACAAAAATTCAAAATTTTCGGGTTTATTACAGGGACAGCAGAGATCCACTTTGGCGCCGGC
TCGAGTGGCTCCGGTGCCCGTCAGTGGGCAGAGCGCACATCGCCCACAGTCCCCGAGAAGTTGGGGGGAG
GGGTCGGCAATTGAACCGGTGCCTAGAGAAGGTGGCGCGGGGTAAACTGGGAAAGTGATGTCGTGTACTG
GCTCCGCCTTTTTCCCGAGGGTGGGGGAGAACCGTATATAAGTGCAGTAGTCGCCGTGAACGTTCTTTTT
CGCAACGGGTTTGCCGCCAGAACACAGGTGTCGTGACGCGGGATCCGCCACCATGACCGAGTACAAGCCC
ACGGTGCGCCTCGCCACCCGCGACGACGTCCCCAGGGCCGTACGCACCCTCGCCGCCGCGTTCGCCGACT
ACCCCGCCACGCGCCACACCGTCGATCCGGACCGCCACATCGAGCGGGTCACCGAGCTGCAAGAACTCTT
CCTCACGCGCGTCGGGCTCGACATCGGCAAGGTGTGGGTCGCGGACGACGGCGCCGCGGTGGCGGTCTGG
ACCACGCCGGAGAGCGTCGAAGCGGGGGCGGTGTTCGCCGAGATCGGCCCGCGCATGGCCGAGTTGAGCG
GTTCCCGGCTGGCCGCGCAGCAACAGATGGAAGGCCTCCTGGCGCCGCACCGGCCCAAGGAGCCCGCGTG
GTTCCTGGCCACCGTCGGAGTCTCGCCCGACCACCAGGGCAAGGGTCTGGGCAGCGCCGTCGTGCTCCCC
GGAGTGGAGGCGGCCGAGCGCGCCGGGGTGCCCGCCTTCCTGGAGACCTCCGCGCCCCGCAACCTCCCCT
TCTACGAGCGGCTCGGCTTCACCGTCACCGCCGACGTCGAGGTGCCCGAAGGACCGCGCACCTGGTGCAT
GACCCGCAAGCCCGGTGCCTGAACGCGTTAAGTCGACAATCAACCTCTGGATTACAAAATTTGTGAAAGA
TTGACTGGTATTCTTAACTATGTTGCTCCTTTTACGCTATGTGGATACGCTGCTTTAATGCCTTTGTATC
ATGCTATTGCTTCCCGTATGGCTTTCATTTTCTCCTCCTTGTATAAATCCTGGTTGCTGTCTCTTTATGA
GGAGTTGTGGCCCGTTGTCAGGCAACGTGGCGTGGTGTGCACTGTGTTTGCTGACGCAACCCCCACTGGT
TGGGGCATTGCCACCACCTGTCAGCTCCTTTCCGGGACTTTCGCTTTCCCCCTCCCTATTGCCACGGCGG
AACTCATCGCCGCCTGCCTTGCCCGCTGCTGGACAGGGGCTCGGCTGTTGGGCACTGACAATTCCGTGGT
GTTGTCGGGGAAATCATCGTCCTTTCCTTGGCTGCTCGCCTGTGTTGCCACCTGGATTCTGCGCGGGACG
TCCTTCTGCTACGTCCCTTCGGCCCTCAATCCAGCGGACCTTCCTTCCCGCGGCCTGCTGCCGGCTCTGC
GGCCTCTTCCGCGTCTTCGCCTTCGCCCTCAGACGAGTCGGATCTCCCTTTGGGCCGCCTCCCCGCGTCG
ACTTTAAGACCAATGACTTACAAGGCAGCTGTAGATCTTAGCCACTTTTTAAAAGAAAAGGGGGGACTGG
AAGGGCTAATTCACTCCCAACGAAGACAAGATCTGCTTTTTGCTTGTACTGGGTCTCTCTGGTTAGACCA
GATCTGAGCCTGGGAGCTCTCTGGCTAACTAGGGAACCCACTGCTTAAGCCTCAATAAAGCTTGCCTTGA
GTGCTTCAAGTAGTGTGTGCCCGTCTGTTGTGTGACTCTGGTAACTAGAGATCCCTCAGACCCTTTTAGT
CAGTGTGGAAAATCTCTAGCAGTACGTATAGTAGTTCATGTCATCTTATTATTCAGTATTTATAACTTGC
AAAGAAATGAATATCAGAGAGTGAGAGGAACTTGTTTATTGCAGCTTATAATGGTTACAAATAAAGCAAT
AGCATCACAAATTTCACAAATAAAGCATTTTTTTCACTGCATTCTAGTTGTGGTTTGTCCAAACTCATCA
ATGTATCTTATCATGTCTGGCTCTAGCTATCCCGCCCCTAACTCCGCCCATCCCGCCCCTAACTCCGCCC
AGTTCCGCCCATTCTCCGCCCCATGGCTGACTAATTTTTTTTATTTATGCAGAGGCCGAGGCCGCCTCGG
CCTCTGAGCTATTCCAGAAGTAGTGAGGAGGCTTTTTTGGAGGCCTAGGGACGTACCCAATTCGCCCTAT
AGTGAGTCGTATTACGCGCGCTCACTGGCCGTCGTTTTACAACGTCGTGACTGGGAAAACCCTGGCGTTA
CCCAACTTAATCGCCTTGCAGCACATCCCCCTTTCGCCAGCTGGCGTAATAGCGAAGAGGCCCGCACCGA
TCGCCCTTCCCAACAGTTGCGCAGCCTGAATGGCGAATGGG
[124 nt withheld, positions 4942-5065]
C
[91 nt withheld, positions 5067-5157]
A
[49 nt withheld, positions 5159-5207]
CCTTTGACGTTGGAGTCCACGTTCTTT
[37 nt withheld, positions 5235-5271]
ACCCTATCTCGGTCTATTCTTTTGATTTATAAGGGATTTTGCCGATTTCGGCCTATTGGTTAAAAAATGA
GCTGATTTAACAAAAATTTAACGCGAATTTTAACAAAATATTAACGCTTACAATTTAGGTGGCACTTTTC
GGGGAAATGTGCGCGGAACCCCTATTTGTTTATTTTTCTAAATACATTCAAATATGTATCCGCTCATGAG
ACAATAACCCTGATAAATGCTTCAATAATATTGAAAAAGGAAGAGTATGAGTATTCAACATTTCCGTGTC
GCCCTTATTCCCTTTTTTGCGGCATTTTGCCTTCCTGTTTTTGCTCACCCAGAAACGCTGGTGAAAGTAA
AAGATGCTGAAGATCAGTTGGGTGCACGAGTGGGTTACATCGAACTGGATCTCAACAGCGGTAAGATCCT
TGAGAGTTTTCGCCCCGAAGAACGTTTTCCAATGATGAGCACTTTTAAAGTTCTGCTATGTGGCGCGGTA
TTATCCCGTATTGACGCCGGGCAAGAGCAACTCGGTCGCCGCATACACTATTCTCAGAATGACTTGGTTG
AGTACTCACCAGTCACAGAAAAGCATCTTACGGATGGCATGACAGTAAGAGAATTATGCAGTGCTGCCAT
AACCATGAGTGATAACACTGCGGCCAACTTACTTCTGACAACGATCGGAGGACCGAAGGAGCTAACCGCT
TTTTTGCACAACATGGGGGATCATGTAACTCGCCTTGATCGTTGGGAACCGGAGCTGAATGAAGCCATAC
CAAACGACGAGCGTGACACCACGATGCCTGTAGCAATGGCAACAACGTTGCGCAAACTATTAACTGGCGA
ACTACTTACTCTAGCTTCCCGGCAACAATTAATAGACTGGATGGAGGCGGATAAAGTTGCAGGACCACTT
CTGCGCTCGGCCCTTCCGGCTGGCTGGTTTATTGCTGATAAATCTGGAGCCGGTGAGCGTGGGTCTCGCG
GTATCATTGCAGCACTGGGGCCAGATGGTAAGCCCTCCCGTATCGTAGTTATCTACACGACGGGGAGTCA
GGCAACTATGGATGAACGAAATAGACAGATCGCTGAGATAGGTGCCTCACTGATTAAGCATTGGTAACTG
TCAGACCAAGTTTACTCATATATACTTTAGATTGATTTAAAACTTCATTTTTAATTTAAAAGGATCTAGG
TGAAGATCCTTTTTGATAATCTCATGACCAAAATCCCTTAACGTGAGTTTTCGTTCCACTGAGCGTCAGA
CCCCGTAGAAAAGATCAAAGGATCTTCTTGAGATCCTTTTTTTCTGCGCGTAATCTGCTGCTTGCAAACA
AAAAAACCACCGCTACCAGCGGTGGTTTGTTTGCCGGATCAAGAGCTACCAACTCTTTTTCCGAAGGTAA
CTGGCTTCAGCAGAGCGCAGATACCAAATACTGTTCTTCTAGTGTAGCCGTAGTTAGGCCACCACTTCAA
GAACTCTGTAGCACCGCCTACATACCTCGCTCTGCTAATCCTGTTACCAGTGGCTGCTGCCAGTGGCGAT
AAGTCGTGTCTTACCGGGTTGGACTCAAGACGATAGTTACCGGATAAGGCGCAGCGGTCGGGCTGAACGG
GGGGTTCGTGCACACAGCCCAGCTTGGAGCGAACGACCTACACCGAACTGAGATACCTACAGCGTGAGCT
ATGAGAAAGCGCCACGCTTCCCGAAGGGAGAAAGGCGGACAGGTATCCGGTAAGCGGCAGGGTCGGAACA
GGAGAGCGCACGAGGGAGCTTCCAGGGGGAAACGCCTGGTATCTTTATAGTCCTGTCGGGTTTCGCCACC
TCTGACTTGAGCGTCGATTTTTGTGATGCTCGTCAGGGGGGCGGAGCCTATGGAAAAACGCCAGCAACGC
GGCCTTTTTACGGTTCCTGGCCTTTTGCTGGCCTTTTGCTCACATGTTCTTTCCTGCGTTATCCCCTGAT
TCTGTGGATAACCGTATTACCGCCTTTGAGTGAGCTGATACCGCTCGCCGCAGCCGAACGACCGAGCGCA
G
